Addgene plasmid #142233: TFORF0713
Purpose: Lentiviral vector for overexpressing transcription factor ORFs with unique 24-bp barcodes. Barcodes facilitate identification of transcription factors in pooled screens.
Depositing lab: Feng Zhang. Depositing organization: Broad Institute. Publication: A transcription factor atlas of directed differentiation. Joung J, Ma S, Tay T, Geiger-Schuller KR, Kirchgatterer PC, Verdine VK, Guo B, Arias-Garcia MA, Allen WE, Singh A, Kuksenko O, Abudayyeh OO, Gootenberg JS, Fu Z, Macrae RK, Buenrostro JD, Regev A, Zhang F. Cell. 2023 Jan 5;186(1):209-229.e26. doi: 10.1016/j.cell.2022.11.026. PubMed 36608654.
Backbone
  Vector backbone: pLX_TRC317
  Backbone manufacturer: Broad Institute Genetic Perturbation Platform
  Backbone size w/o insert (bp): 8264
  Vector type: Mammalian Expression, Lentiviral
  Selectable markers: Puromycin
Growth in bacteria
  Bacterial resistance: Ampicillin, 100 μg/mL
  Growth temperature: 37°C
  Growth strain: NEB Stable
  Copy number: High Copy
Gene/Insert
  Gene/Insert name: ZNF627
  Species: H. sapiens (human)
  Insert size (bp): 1487
  Entrez Gene: ZNF627 (a.k.a. FLJ90365)
  Promoter: EF1a
  Cloning method: Unknown
  Sequencing primers: 5′ GGGTGGAGACTGAAGTTAGGCCAG; 3′ CACATAGCGTAAAAGGAGCAACATAG
Terms and licenses: Academic/Nonprofit Terms; Industry Terms: Not Available to Industry
Depositor comments: NM_145295,ENST00000361113 . The transcription factor ORF portion of this plasmid was synthesized by Genewiz. Please test multiple small colonies in case of plasmid recombination. To make this collection available in a timely manner, a portion of this collection was not fully sequenced by Addgene. If an Addgene verified full plasmid sequence is not available, please contact us prior to placing an order to request the full sequence.
How to cite: TFORF0713 was a gift from Feng Zhang (Addgene plasmid # 142233 ; http://n2t.net/addgene:142233 ; RRID:Addgene_142233)
