[The description below was written by a language model from this plasmid's Addgene catalogue record and pLannotate feature annotations shown in this document.]
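Description:
TFORF0713 is a third-generation-style, self-inactivating lentiviral expression plasmid built on the pLX_TRC317 backbone and designed to overexpress the human zinc finger protein ZNF627, one member of a barcoded transcription factor ORF collection. It is propagated in E. coli through a high-copy ColE1/pUC-type origin with ampicillin resistance (AmpR), and also carries an f1 origin plus residual lac, T3 and T7 cloning-vector elements. The depositor warns that the plasmid can recombine, a common issue with LTR-containing vectors, and a recombination-deficient strain is listed for growth.

The viral genome is transcribed from an RSV promoter fused to a truncated HIV-1 5' LTR, followed by the Ψ packaging signal, a partial gag region, the Rev response element and a cPPT/CTS, and ends in a ΔU3 3' LTR that inactivates LTR promoter activity after integration. An SV40 poly(A) signal lies downstream of the 3' LTR. Within this genome, an SV40 early promoter drives puromycin N-acetyltransferase for selection of transduced mammalian cells, and the strong constitutive EF-1α promoter drives the synthesized ZNF627 ORF, with a WPRE downstream to enhance transcript expression. The automated annotation recognises only the first part of the ORF as ZNF627, leaving the region up to the WPRE largely unannotated apart from a short U6 promoter-like fragment. The catalogued insert size suggests the ORF extends through much of this region. According to the record, each construct in the collection carries a unique 24-bp barcode, although its position is not marked in the feature table. The barcode allows the transcription factor to be identified by sequencing in pooled overexpression screens, such as those examining directed cell differentiation.
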