Features (pLannotate 1.2.2; 31 found; start..end, strand, type, name):
      1..1179    +  promoter       EF-1α promoter: strong constitutive promoter for human elongation factor EF-1α
   1196..1756    +  CDS            ZNF627 (fragment): ZN627_HUMAN - Experimental evidence at protein level: Swiss-Prot protein existence level 1. May be involved in transcriptional regulation. From Homo sapiens (Human).
   2594..2647    +  promoter       U6 promoter (fragment): RNA polymerase III promoter for human U6 snRNA
   2689..3277    +  misc_feature   WPRE: woodchuck hepatitis virus posttranscriptional regulatory element
   3328..3347    +  misc_feature   cPPT/CTS (fragment): central polypurine tract and central termination sequence of HIV-1
   3349..3582    +  LTR            3' LTR (ΔU3): self-inactivating 3' long terminal repeat (LTR) from HIV-1
   3660..3781    +  polyA_signal   SV40 poly(A) signal: SV40 polyadenylation signal
   3821..3956    +  rep_origin     SV40 ori: SV40 origin of replication
   3977..3995    -  promoter       T7 promoter: promoter for bacteriophage T7 RNA polymerase
   4003..4158    +  CDS            lacZα (fragment): LacZα fragment of β-galactosidase; lacZ fragment
   4163..4591    +  rep_origin     f1 ori (sequence partly withheld): f1 bacteriophage origin of replication; arrow indicates direction of (+) strand synthesis
   4644..4748    +  promoter       AmpR promoter: bla
   4749..5609    +  CDS            AmpR: β-lactamase; bla; confers resistance to ampicillin, carbenicillin, and related antibiotics
   5780..6368    +  rep_origin     ori: high-copy-number ColE1/pMB1/pBR322/pUC origin of replication
   6551..6643    +  CDS            lacI (fragment): lac repressor; lacI; The lac repressor binds to the lac operator to inhibit transcription in E. coli. This inhibition can be relieved by adding lactose or isopropyl-β-D-thiogalactopyranoside (IPTG).
   6656..6677    +  protein_bind   CAP binding site: CAP binding activates transcription in the presence of cAMP. E. coli catabolite activator protein
   6692..6722    +  promoter       lac promoter: promoter for the E. coli lac operon
   6730..6746    +  protein_bind   lac operator: The lac repressor binds to the lac operator to inhibit transcription in E. coli. This inhibition can be relieved by adding lactose or isopropyl-β-D-thiogalactopyranoside (IPTG). lac repressor encoded by lacI
   6791..6809    +  promoter       T3 promoter: promoter for bacteriophage T3 RNA polymerase
   6837..7063    +  promoter       RSV promoter: Rous sarcoma virus enhancer/promoter
   7064..7244    +  LTR            5' LTR (truncated): truncated 5' long terminal repeat (LTR) from HIV-1
   7291..7416    +  misc_feature   HIV-1 Ψ: packaging signal of human immunodeficiency virus type 1
   7400..7763    +  CDS            HIV-1 gag (fragment): gag protein from human immunodeficiency virus 1; gag
   7909..8142    +  misc_feature   RRE: The Rev response element (RRE) of HIV-1 allows for Rev-dependent mRNA export from the nucleus to the cytoplasm.
   8519..8545    +  CDS            Rev (fragment): human immunodeficiency virus 1 (HIV-1) Rev protein; rev; enhances nuclear export of unspliced and incompletely spliced viral mRNAs
   8552..8575    +  promoter       SV40 promoter (fragment): SV40 early promoter
   8576..8647    +  promoter       SV40 promoter (fragment): SV40 enhancer and early promoter
   8671..8806    +  rep_origin     SV40 ori: SV40 origin of replication
   8852..9448    +  CDS            PuroR (fragment): puromycin N-acetyltransferase; pac from Streptomyces; confers resistance to puromycin
   9497..9614    +  misc_feature   cPPT/CTS: central polypurine tract and central termination sequence of HIV-1
   9679..9745    +  CDS            small t antigen (fragment): SV40 (simian virus 40) small t antigen
>Addgene plasmid #142233 | TFORF0713 | addgene full sequence | sequence record 352108 | Addgene NGS Result
GGCTCCGGTGCCCGTCAGTGGGCAGAGCGCACATCGCCCACAGTCCCCGAGAAGTTGGGGGGAGGGGTCG
GCAATTGAACCGGTGCCTAGAGAAGGTGGCGCGGGGTAAACTGGGAAAGTGATGTCGTGTACTGGCTCCG
CCTTTTTCCCGAGGGTGGGGGAGAACCGTATATAAGTGCAGTAGTCGCCGTGAACGTTCTTTTTCGCAAC
GGGTTTGCCGCCAGAACACAGGTAAGTGCCGTGTGTGGTTCCCGCGGGCCTGGCCTCTTTACGGGTTATG
GCCCTTGCGTGCCTTGAATTACTTCCACCTGGCTGCAGTACGTGATTCTTGATCCCGAGCTTCGGGTTGG
AAGTGGGTGGGAGAGTTCGAGGCCTTGCGCTTAAGGAGCCCCTTCGCCTCGTGCTTGAGTTGAGGCCTGG
CCTGGGCGCTGGGGCCGCCGCGTGCGAATCTGGTGGCACCTTCGCGCCTGTCTCGCTGCTTTCGATAAGT
CTCTAGCCATTTAAAATTTTTGATGACCTGCTGCGACGCTTTTTTTCTGGCAAGATAGTCTTGTAAATGC
GGGCCAAGATCTGCACACTGGTATTTCGGTTTTTGGGGCCGCGGGCGGCGACGGGGCCCGTGCGTCCCAG
CGCACATGTTCGGCGAGGCGGGGCCTGCGAGCGCGGCCACCGAGAATCGGACGGGGGTAGTCTCAAGCTG
GCCGGCCTGCTCTGGTGCCTGGCCTCGCGCCGCCGTGTATCGCCCCGCCCTGGGCGGCAAGGCTGGCCCG
GTCGGCACCAGTTGCGTGAGCGGAAAGATGGCCGCTTCCCGGCCCTGCTGCAGGGAGCTCAAAATGGAGG
ACGCGGCGCTCGGGAGAGCGGGCGGGTGAGTCACCCACACAAAGGAAAAGGGCCTTTCCGTCCTCAGCCG
TCGCTTCATGTGACTCCACGGAGTACCGGGCGCCGTCCAGGCACCTCGATTAGTTCTCGAGCTTTTGGAG
TACGTCGTCTTTAGGTTGGGGGGAGGGGTTTTATGCGATGGAGTTTCCCCACACTGAGTGGGTGGAGACT
GAAGTTAGGCCAGCTTGGCACTTGATGTAATTCTCCTTGGAATTTGCCCTTTTTGAGTTTGGATCTTGGT
TCATTCTCAAGCCTCAGACAGTGGTTCAAAGTTTTTTTCTTCCATTTCAGGTGTCGTGAGGCTAGCACCG
CCACCATGGATTCAGTGGCCTTTGAGGATGTGGCTGTGAACTTCACCCTGGAGGAGTGGGCTTTGCTGGA
TCCTTCCCAGAAGAATCTCTACAGGGATGTGATGCGGGAAACCTTCAGGAACCTGGCTTCTGTAGGAAAA
CAATGGGAAGACCAGAACATTGAAGACCCATTCAAAATTCCCAGGAGAAATATAAGTCATATTCCAGAGA
GACTCTGTGAAAGTAAAGAAGGTGGTCAAGGTGAAGAAACCTTCAGCCAGATTCCAGATGGTATTCTGAA
CAAGAAAACTCCTGGAGTAAAACCGTGTGAAAGCAGTGTGTGTGGAGAAGTTGGCATGGGTCCTTCATCA
CTTAATAGGCACATCAGAGATCACACTGGACGTGAACCAAATGAATATCAGGAATATGGAAAGAAGTCAT
ATACACGTAACCAGTGTGGACGAGCCTTGAGTTATCATCGCTCTTTTCCAGTACGTGAAAGGACTCATCC
TGGAGGAAAGCCCTATGATTGTAAGGAATGTGGAGAAACCTTTATTTCTCTTGTAAGCATTCGAAGACAC
ATGTTAACGCATAGGGGAGGTGTACCTTACAAATGTAAGGTGTGTGGGAAAGCCTTTGATTATCCCAGTT
TATTTCGTATACATGAAAGAAGTCACACTGGAGAGAAACCTTATGAATGCAAGCAATGTGGGAAAGCCTT
CAGTTGTTCCAGTTACATTAGAATACATGAAAGGACTCACACTGGAGATAAACCCTATGAATGCAAGCAG
TGTGGGAAAGCTTTCAGTTGTTCCAAGTACATTCGAATCCATGAACGAACTCACACAGGAGAGAAACCCT
ACGAATGTAAACAGTGCGGTAAAGCCTTTAGGTGCGCCAGTTCTGTTCGAAGTCACGAGAGGACTCACAC
CGGAGAGAAACTTTTTGAATGTAAGGAATGCGGGAAGGCTTTGACTTGTCTTGCAAGTGTTAGAAGACAC
ATGATAAAGCACACTGGCAATGGACCTTATAAATGTAAGGTGTGTGGGAAAGCCTTTGATTTCCCCAGTT
CATTTCGAATCCATGAAAGGACCCACACTGGAGAGAAACCCTATGATTGTAAGCAATGTGGGAAAGCCTT
CAGTTGTTCCAGTTCGTTTCGAAAACATGAAAGAATTCACACTGGAGAGAAACCCTATAAATGTACAAAA
TGTGGGAAAGCCTTCAGTCGTTCCAGTTACTTCCGAATCCATGAAAGAACTCACACTGGAGAGAAACCCT
ATGAATGTAAGCAATGTGGGAAAGCCTTCAGTCGATCCACTTACTTTCGAGTACATGAAAAAATTCATAC
TGGAGAGAAACCCTATGAGAACCCTAACCCTAACGCTTCAGTTGTCCCAGTTCTTTCATAGTAATGAACT
AGTCCGTAACTTGAAAGTATTTCGATTTCTTGGCTTTATATATCTTGTGGAAAGGACGAAGGAAGTGCTT
ATGAACGATTTACACGCGTTAAGTCGACAATCAACCTCTGGATTACAAAATTTGTGAAAGATTGACTGGT
ATTCTTAACTATGTTGCTCCTTTTACGCTATGTGGATACGCTGCTTTAATGCCTTTGTATCATGCTATTG
CTTCCCGTATGGCTTTCATTTTCTCCTCCTTGTATAAATCCTGGTTGCTGTCTCTTTATGAGGAGTTGTG
GCCCGTTGTCAGGCAACGTGGCGTGGTGTGCACTGTGTTTGCTGACGCAACCCCCACTGGTTGGGGCATT
GCCACCACCTGTCAGCTCCTTTCCGGGACTTTCGCTTTCCCCCTCCCTATTGCCACGGCGGAACTCATCG
CCGCCTGCCTTGCCCGCTGCTGGACAGGGGCTCGGCTGTTGGGCACTGACAATTCCGTGGTGTTGTCGGG
GAAATCATCGTCCTTTCCTTGGCTGCTCGCCTGTGTTGCCACCTGGATTCTGCGCGGGACGTCCTTCTGC
TACGTCCCTTCGGCCCTCAATCCAGCGGACCTTCCTTCCCGCGGCCTGCTGCCGGCTCTGCGGCCTCTTC
CGCGTCTTCGCCTTCGCCCTCAGACGAGTCGGATCTCCCTTTGGGCCGCCTCCCCGCGTCGACTTTAAGA
CCAATGACTTACAAGGCAGCTGTAGATCTTAGCCACTTTTTAAAAGAAAAGGGGGGACTGGAAGGGCTAA
TTCACTCCCAACGAAGACAAGATCTGCTTTTTGCTTGTACTGGGTCTCTCTGGTTAGACCAGATCTGAGC
CTGGGAGCTCTCTGGCTAACTAGGGAACCCACTGCTTAAGCCTCAATAAAGCTTGCCTTGAGTGCTTCAA
GTAGTGTGTGCCCGTCTGTTGTGTGACTCTGGTAACTAGAGATCCCTCAGACCCTTTTAGTCAGTGTGGA
AAATCTCTAGCAGTACGTATAGTAGTTCATGTCATCTTATTATTCAGTATTTATAACTTGCAAAGAAATG
AATATCAGAGAGTGAGAGGAACTTGTTTATTGCAGCTTATAATGGTTACAAATAAAGCAATAGCATCACA
AATTTCACAAATAAAGCATTTTTTTCACTGCATTCTAGTTGTGGTTTGTCCAAACTCATCAATGTATCTT
ATCATGTCTGGCTCTAGCTATCCCGCCCCTAACTCCGCCCATCCCGCCCCTAACTCCGCCCAGTTCCGCC
CATTCTCCGCCCCATGGCTGACTAATTTTTTTTATTTATGCAGAGGCCGAGGCCGCCTCGGCCTCTGAGC
TATTCCAGAAGTAGTGAGGAGGCTTTTTTGGAGGCCTAGGGACGTACCCAATTCGCCCTATAGTGAGTCG
TATTACGCGCGCTCACTGGCCGTCGTTTTACAACGTCGTGACTGGGAAAACCCTGGCGTTACCCAACTTA
ATCGCCTTGCAGCACATCCCCCTTTCGCCAGCTGGCGTAATAGCGAAGAGGCCCGCACCGATCGCCCTTC
CCAACAGTTGCGCAGCCTGAATGGCGAATGGG
[124 nt withheld, positions 4163-4286]
C
[91 nt withheld, positions 4288-4378]
A
[49 nt withheld, positions 4380-4428]
CCTTTGACGTTGGAGTCCACGTTCTTT
[37 nt withheld, positions 4456-4492]
ACCCTATCTCGGTCTATTCTTTTGATTTATAAGGGATTTTGCCGATTTCGGCCTATTGGTTAAAAAATGA
GCTGATTTAACAAAAATTTAACGCGAATTTTAACAAAATATTAACGCTTACAATTTAGGTGGCACTTTTC
GGGGAAATGTGCGCGGAACCCCTATTTGTTTATTTTTCTAAATACATTCAAATATGTATCCGCTCATGAG
ACAATAACCCTGATAAATGCTTCAATAATATTGAAAAAGGAAGAGTATGAGTATTCAACATTTCCGTGTC
GCCCTTATTCCCTTTTTTGCGGCATTTTGCCTTCCTGTTTTTGCTCACCCAGAAACGCTGGTGAAAGTAA
AAGATGCTGAAGATCAGTTGGGTGCACGAGTGGGTTACATCGAACTGGATCTCAACAGCGGTAAGATCCT
TGAGAGTTTTCGCCCCGAAGAACGTTTTCCAATGATGAGCACTTTTAAAGTTCTGCTATGTGGCGCGGTA
TTATCCCGTATTGACGCCGGGCAAGAGCAACTCGGTCGCCGCATACACTATTCTCAGAATGACTTGGTTG
AGTACTCACCAGTCACAGAAAAGCATCTTACGGATGGCATGACAGTAAGAGAATTATGCAGTGCTGCCAT
AACCATGAGTGATAACACTGCGGCCAACTTACTTCTGACAACGATCGGAGGACCGAAGGAGCTAACCGCT
TTTTTGCACAACATGGGGGATCATGTAACTCGCCTTGATCGTTGGGAACCGGAGCTGAATGAAGCCATAC
CAAACGACGAGCGTGACACCACGATGCCTGTAGCAATGGCAACAACGTTGCGCAAACTATTAACTGGCGA
ACTACTTACTCTAGCTTCCCGGCAACAATTAATAGACTGGATGGAGGCGGATAAAGTTGCAGGACCACTT
CTGCGCTCGGCCCTTCCGGCTGGCTGGTTTATTGCTGATAAATCTGGAGCCGGTGAGCGTGGGTCTCGCG
GTATCATTGCAGCACTGGGGCCAGATGGTAAGCCCTCCCGTATCGTAGTTATCTACACGACGGGGAGTCA
GGCAACTATGGATGAACGAAATAGACAGATCGCTGAGATAGGTGCCTCACTGATTAAGCATTGGTAACTG
TCAGACCAAGTTTACTCATATATACTTTAGATTGATTTAAAACTTCATTTTTAATTTAAAAGGATCTAGG
TGAAGATCCTTTTTGATAATCTCATGACCAAAATCCCTTAACGTGAGTTTTCGTTCCACTGAGCGTCAGA
CCCCGTAGAAAAGATCAAAGGATCTTCTTGAGATCCTTTTTTTCTGCGCGTAATCTGCTGCTTGCAAACA
AAAAAACCACCGCTACCAGCGGTGGTTTGTTTGCCGGATCAAGAGCTACCAACTCTTTTTCCGAAGGTAA
CTGGCTTCAGCAGAGCGCAGATACCAAATACTGTTCTTCTAGTGTAGCCGTAGTTAGGCCACCACTTCAA
GAACTCTGTAGCACCGCCTACATACCTCGCTCTGCTAATCCTGTTACCAGTGGCTGCTGCCAGTGGCGAT
AAGTCGTGTCTTACCGGGTTGGACTCAAGACGATAGTTACCGGATAAGGCGCAGCGGTCGGGCTGAACGG
GGGGTTCGTGCACACAGCCCAGCTTGGAGCGAACGACCTACACCGAACTGAGATACCTACAGCGTGAGCT
ATGAGAAAGCGCCACGCTTCCCGAAGGGAGAAAGGCGGACAGGTATCCGGTAAGCGGCAGGGTCGGAACA
GGAGAGCGCACGAGGGAGCTTCCAGGGGGAAACGCCTGGTATCTTTATAGTCCTGTCGGGTTTCGCCACC
TCTGACTTGAGCGTCGATTTTTGTGATGCTCGTCAGGGGGGCGGAGCCTATGGAAAAACGCCAGCAACGC
GGCCTTTTTACGGTTCCTGGCCTTTTGCTGGCCTTTTGCTCACATGTTCTTTCCTGCGTTATCCCCTGAT
TCTGTGGATAACCGTATTACCGCCTTTGAGTGAGCTGATACCGCTCGCCGCAGCCGAACGACCGAGCGCA
GCGAGTCAGTGAGCGAGGAAGCGGAAGAGCGCCCAATACGCAAACCGCCTCTCCCCGCGCGTTGGCCGAT
TCATTAATGCAGCTGGCACGACAGGTTTCCCGACTGGAAAGCGGGCAGTGAGCGCAACGCAATTAATGTG
AGTTAGCTCACTCATTAGGCACCCCAGGCTTTACACTTTATGCTTCCGGCTCGTATGTTGTGTGGAATTG
TGAGCGGATAACAATTTCACACAGGAAACAGCTATGACCATGATTACGCCAAGCGCGCAATTAACCCTCA
CTAAAGGGAACAAAAGCTGGAGCTGCAAGCTTAATGTAGTCTTATGCAATACTCTTGTAGTCTTGCAACA
TGGTAACGATGAGTTAGCAACATGCCTTACAAGGAGAGAAAAAGCACCGTGCATGCCGATTGGTGGAAGT
AAGGTGGTACGATCGTGCCTTATTAGGAAGGCAACAGACGGGTCTGACATGGATTGGACGAACCACTGAA
TTGCCGCATTGCAGAGATATTGTATTTAAGTGCCTAGCTCGATACATAAACGGGTCTCTCTGGTTAGACC
AGATCTGAGCCTGGGAGCTCTCTGGCTAACTAGGGAACCCACTGCTTAAGCCTCAATAAAGCTTGCCTTG
AGTGCTTCAAGTAGTGTGTGCCCGTCTGTTGTGTGACTCTGGTAACTAGAGATCCCTCAGACCCTTTTAG
TCAGTGTGGAAAATCTCTAGCAGTGGCGCCCGAACAGGGACTTGAAAGCGAAAGGGAAACCAGAGGAGCT
CTCTCGACGCAGGACTCGGCTTGCTGAAGCGCGCACGGCAAGAGGCGAGGGGCGGCGACTGGTGAGTACG
CCAAAAATTTTGACTAGCGGAGGCTAGAAGGAGAGAGATGGGTGCGAGAGCGTCAGTATTAAGCGGGGGA
GAATTAGATCGCGATGGGAAAAAATTCGGTTAAGGCCAGGGGGAAAGAAAAAATATAAATTAAAACATAT
AGTATGGGCAAGCAGGGAGCTAGAACGATTCGCAGTTAATCCTGGCCTGTTAGAAACATCAGAAGGCTGT
AGACAAATACTGGGACAGCTACAACCATCCCTTCAGACAGGATCAGAAGAACTTAGATCATTATATAATA
CAGTAGCAACCCTCTATTGTGTGCATCAAAGGATAGAGATAAAAGACACCAAGGAAGCTTTAGACAAGAT
AGAGGAAGAGCAAAACAAAAGTAAGACCACCGCACAGCAAGCGGCCGCTGATCTTCAGACCTGGAGGAGG
AGATATGAGGGACAATTGGAGAAGTGAATTATATAAATATAAAGTAGTAAAAATTGAACCATTAGGAGTA
GCACCCACCAAGGCAAAGAGAAGAGTGGTGCAGAGAGAAAAAAGAGCAGTGGGAATAGGAGCTTTGTTCC
TTGGGTTCTTGGGAGCAGCAGGAAGCACTATGGGCGCAGCGTCAATGACGCTGACGGTACAGGCCAGACA
ATTATTGTCTGGTATAGTGCAGCAGCAGAACAATTTGCTGAGGGCTATTGAGGCGCAACAGCATCTGTTG
CAACTCACAGTCTGGGGCATCAAGCAGCTCCAGGCAAGAATCCTGGCTGTGGAAAGATACCTAAAGGATC
AACAGCTCCTGGGGATTTGGGGTTGCTCTGGAAAACTCATTTGCACCACTGCTGTGCCTTGGAATGCTAG
TTGGAGTAATAAATCTCTGGAACAGATTTGGAATCACACGACCTGGATGGAGTGGGACAGAGAAATTAAC
AATTACACAAGCTTAATACACTCCTTAATTGAAGAATCGCAAAACCAGCAAGAAAAGAATGAACAAGAAT
TATTGGAATTAGATAAATGGGCAAGTTTGTGGAATTGGTTTAACATAACAAATTGGCTGTGGTATATAAA
ATTATTCATAATGATAGTAGGAGGCTTGGTAGGTTTAAGAATAGTTTTTGCTGTACTTTCTATAGTGAAT
AGAGTTAGGCAGGGATATTCACCATTATCGTTTCAGACCCACCTCCCAACCCCGAGGGGACCCATGCATT
GCATCTCAATTAGTCAGCAACCAGGTGTGGAAAGTCCCCAGGCTCCCCAGCAGGCAGAAGTATGCAAAGC
ATGCGTCTCAATTAGTCAGCAACCATAGTCCCGCCCCTAACTCCGCCCATCCCGCCCCTAACTCCGCCCA
GTTCCGCCCATTCTCCGCCCCATGGCTGACTAATTTTTTTTATTTATGCAGAGGCCGAGGCCGCCTCGGC
CTCTGAGCTATTCCAGAAGTAGTGAGGAGGCTTTTTTGGAGGCCTAGGCTTTTGCAAAAAGCTTTCTAGA
GGTACCACCGGAGCTTACCATGACCGAGTACAAGCCCACGGTGCGCCTCGCCACCCGCGACGACGTCCCC
AGGGCCGTACGCACCCTCGCCGCCGCGTTCGCCGACTACCCCGCCACGCGCCACACCGTCGATCCGGACC
GCCACATCGAGCGGGTCACCGAGCTGCAAGAACTCTTCCTCACGCGCGTCGGGCTCGACATCGGCAAGGT
GTGGGTCGCGGACGACGGCGCCGCCGTGGCGGTCTGGACCACGCCGGAGAGCGTCGAAGCGGGGGCGGTG
TTCGCCGAGATCGGCCCGCGCATGGCCGAGTTGAGCGGTTCCCGGCTGGCCGCGCAGCAACAGATGGAAG
GCCTCCTGGCGCCGCACCGGCCCAAGGAGCCCGCGTGGTTCCTGGCCACCGTCGGCGTCTCGCCCGACCA
CCAGGGCAAGGGTCTGGGCAGCGCCGTCGTGCTCCCCGGAGTGGAGGCGGCCGAGCGCGCCGGGGTGCCC
GCCTTCCTGGAGACCTCCGCGCCCCGCAACCTCCCCTTCTACGAGCGGCTCGGCTTCACCGTCACCGCCG
ACGTCGAGGTGCCCGAAGGACCGCGCACCTGGTGCATGACCCGCAAGCCCGGTGCCAGTTAACGAATTCT
AGATCTTGAGACAAATGGCAGTATTCATCCACAATTTTAAAAGAAAAGGGGGGATTGGGGGGTACAGTGC
AGGGGAAAGAATAGTAGACATAATAGCAACAGACATACAAACTAAAGAATTACAAAAACAAATTACAAAA
ATTCAAAATTTTCGGGTTTATTACAGGGACAGCAGAGATCCACTTTGGCGCCGGCTCGAGGCCTGCAGGT
GCAAAGATGGATAAAGTTTTAAACAGAGAGGAATCTTTGCAGCTAATGGACCTTCTAGGTCTTGAAAGGA
GTGGGAATT
