>Addgene plasmid #142233 | TFORF0713 | depositor partial sequence | sequence record 278837 | Insert
ACCGCCACCATGGATTCAGTGGCCTTTGAGGATGTGGCTGTGAACTTCACCCTGGAGGAGTGGGCTTTGC
TGGATCCTTCCCAGAAGAATCTCTACAGGGATGTGATGCGGGAAACCTTCAGGAACCTGGCTTCTGTAGG
AAAACAATGGGAAGACCAGAACATTGAAGACCCATTCAAAATTCCCAGGAGAAATATAAGTCATATTCCA
GAGAGACTCTGTGAAAGTAAAGAAGGTGGTCAAGGTGAAGAAACCTTCAGCCAGATTCCAGATGGTATTC
TGAACAAGAAAACTCCTGGAGTAAAACCGTGTGAAAGCAGTGTGTGTGGAGAAGTTGGCATGGGTCCTTC
ATCACTTAATAGGCACATCAGAGATCACACTGGACGTGAACCAAATGAATATCAGGAATATGGAAAGAAG
TCATATACACGTAACCAGTGTGGACGAGCCTTGAGTTATCATCGCTCTTTTCCAGTACGTGAAAGGACTC
ATCCTGGAGGAAAGCCCTATGATTGTAAGGAATGTGGAGAAACCTTTATTTCTCTTGTAAGCATTCGAAG
ACACATGTTAACGCATAGGGGAGGTGTACCTTACAAATGTAAGGTGTGTGGGAAAGCCTTTGATTATCCC
AGTTTATTTCGTATACATGAAAGAAGTCACACTGGAGAGAAACCTTATGAATGCAAGCAATGTGGGAAAG
CCTTCAGTTGTTCCAGTTACATTAGAATACATGAAAGGACTCACACTGGAGATAAACCCTATGAATGCAA
GCAGTGTGGGAAAGCTTTCAGTTGTTCCAAGTACATTCGAATCCATGAACGAACTCACACAGGAGAGAAA
CCCTACGAATGTAAACAGTGCGGTAAAGCCTTTAGGTGCGCCAGTTCTGTTCGAAGTCACGAGAGGACTC
ACACCGGAGAGAAACTTTTTGAATGTAAGGAATGCGGGAAGGCTTTGACTTGTCTTGCAAGTGTTAGAAG
ACACATGATAAAGCACACTGGCAATGGACCTTATAAATGTAAGGTGTGTGGGAAAGCCTTTGATTTCCCC
AGTTCATTTCGAATCCATGAAAGGACCCACACTGGAGAGAAACCCTATGATTGTAAGCAATGTGGGAAAG
CCTTCAGTTGTTCCAGTTCGTTTCGAAAACATGAAAGAATTCACACTGGAGAGAAACCCTATAAATGTAC
AAAATGTGGGAAAGCCTTCAGTCGTTCCAGTTACTTCCGAATCCATGAAAGAACTCACACTGGAGAGAAA
CCCTATGAATGTAAGCAATGTGGGAAAGCCTTCAGTCGATCCACTTACTTTCGAGTACATGAAAAAATTC
ATACTGGAGAGAAACCCTATGAGAACCCTAACCCTAACGCTTCAGTTGTCCCAGTTCTTTCATAGTAATG
AACTAGTCCGTAACTTGAAAGTATTTCGATTTCTTGGCTTTATATATCTTGTGGAAAGGACGAAGGAAGT
GCTTATGAACGATTTAC
