>Addgene plasmid #142233 | TFORF0713 | depositor partial sequence | sequence record 278838 | Barcode
AGGAAGTGCTTATGAACGATTTAC
